Addgene plasmid #205307: pAAV-synapsin-WHaloCaMP1a-EGFP
Purpose: Production of AAV particles encoding WHaloCaMP1a-EGFP from the synapsin promoter
Depositing lab: Eric Schreiter. Depositing organization: HHMI, Janelia Research Campus. Publication: A modular chemigenetic calcium indicator enables in vivo functional imaging with near-infrared light. Farrants H, Shuai Y, Lemon WC, Hernandez CM, Yang S, Patel R, Qiao G, Frei MS, Grimm JB, Hanson TL, Tomaska F, Turner GC, Stringer C, Keller PJ, Beyene AG, Chen Y, Liang Y, Lavis LD, Schreiter ER. bioRxiv. 2023 Jul 19:2023.07.18.549527. doi: 10.1101/2023.07.18.549527. Preprint. PubMed 37503182.
Backbone
  Vector backbone: pAAV
  Vector type: AAV
Growth in bacteria
  Bacterial resistance: Ampicillin, 100 μg/mL
  Growth temperature: 30°C
  Growth strain: NEB Stable
  Copy number: High Copy
Gene/Insert
  Gene/Insert name: WHaloCaMP1a-EGFP
  Species: Synthetic
  Cloning method: Gibson Cloning
Terms and licenses: Academic/Nonprofit Terms; Industry Terms: Not Available to Industry
Depositor comments: Please visit https://doi.org/10.1101/2023.07.18.549527 for bioRxiv preprint.
How to cite: pAAV-synapsin-WHaloCaMP1a-EGFP was a gift from Eric Schreiter (Addgene plasmid # 205307 ; http://n2t.net/addgene:205307 ; RRID:Addgene_205307)
