[The description below was written by a language model from this plasmid's Addgene catalogue record and pLannotate feature annotations shown in this document.]
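Description:
pAAV-synapsin-WHaloCaMP1a-EGFP is an AAV transfer plasmid (about 6.5 kb) built on a pAAV backbone and intended for producing recombinant adeno-associated virus particles that express a chemigenetic calcium indicator in neurons. It is maintained in E. coli through a high-copy ColE1/pUC-type origin and selected with ampicillin via the β-lactamase gene and its native promoter. An f1 phage origin is also present, along with short lacZα and lacI remnants from the cloning backbone. Two AAV2 inverted terminal repeats flank the expression cassette and provide the cis signals for replication and packaging of the intervening DNA into capsids. These repeats are recombination-prone, which is consistent with the record's listing of a recombination-deficient propagation strain.

Between the ITRs, the human synapsin I promoter drives neuron-restricted transcription of a synthetic open reading frame. The annotation shows HaloTag split into two fragments, with a short segment matching the RCaMP sensor family and a full calmodulin sequence inserted between them. This layout fits a design in which calcium-dependent conformational changes in the calmodulin module are transmitted to the self-labelling dehalogenase domain, altering the fluorescence of a covalently bound chloroalkane dye ligand. EGFP follows in the same orientation and, as the construct name indicates, is fused to the sensor, giving a constitutive green signal for locating expressing cells or normalising expression. A WPRE downstream of the coding sequence enhances transcript stability and expression, and an SV40 polyadenylation signal terminates the message. According to the associated publication title, the indicator is modular and supports in vivo functional imaging with near-infrared light, so the plasmid's typical use is viral delivery of the sensor for neuronal calcium imaging.
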