Features (pLannotate 1.2.2; 18 found; start..end, strand, type, name):
    233..755     +  CDS            HaloTag® (fragment): modified bacterial dehalogenase that forms covalent bonds with chloroalkane derivatives
    746..826     +  CDS            RCaMP (fragment): RCaMP is a basic (constitutively fluorescent) red fluorescent protein published in 2013, derived from Entacmaea quadricolor.
    860..1303    +  CDS            CALM1 (sequence partly withheld): CALM1_HUMAN - Also known as CALM, CAM, CAM1. Experimental evidence at protein level: Swiss-Prot protein existence level 1. (Microbial infection) Required for Legionella pneumophila SidJ glutamylase activity. From Homo sapiens (Human).
   1307..1657    +  CDS            HaloTag® (fragment): modified bacterial dehalogenase that forms covalent bonds with chloroalkane derivatives
   1670..2386    +  CDS            EGFP: EGFP is a basic (constitutively fluorescent) green fluorescent protein published in 1996, derived from Aequorea victoria. It is reported to be a rapidly-maturing weak dimer with moderate acid sensitivity.
   2402..2990    +  misc_feature   WPRE: woodchuck hepatitis virus posttranscriptional regulatory element
   2991..3010    +  misc_feature   MCS (fragment): pBluescript multiple cloning site
   3039..3160    -  polyA_signal   SV40 poly(A) signal: SV40 polyadenylation signal
   3183..3251    -  CDS            large T antigen (fragment): large T antigen from SV40 (simian virus 40)
   3322..3455    +  repeat_region  AAV2 ITR: inverted terminal repeat of adeno-associated virus serotype 2 inverted
   3449..3505    -  CDS            lacI (fragment): lac repressor; lacI; The lac repressor binds to the lac operator to inhibit transcription in E. coli. This inhibition can be relieved by adding lactose or isopropyl-β-D-thiogalactopyranoside (IPTG).
   3688..4276    -  rep_origin     ori: high-copy-number ColE1/pMB1/pBR322/pUC origin of replication
   4447..5307    -  CDS            AmpR: β-lactamase; bla; confers resistance to ampicillin, carbenicillin, and related antibiotics
   5308..5412    -  promoter       AmpR promoter: bla
   5465..5893    -  rep_origin     f1 ori (sequence partly withheld): f1 bacteriophage origin of replication; arrow indicates direction of (+) strand synthesis
   5898..5967    -  CDS            lacZα (fragment): LacZα fragment of β-galactosidase; lacZ fragment
   5962..6094    -  repeat_region  AAV2 ITR (fragment): inverted terminal repeat of adeno-associated virus serotype 2 inverted
   6176..136     +  promoter       hSyn promoter (across the origin): human synapsin I promoter; confers neuron-specific expression (Kügler et al., 2003)
>Addgene plasmid #205307 | pAAV-synapsin-WHaloCaMP1a-EGFP | addgene full sequence | sequence record 404981 | Addgene NGS Result
CCCAGCCGGACCGCACCACGCGAGGCGCGAGATAGGGGGGCACGGGCGCGACCATCTGCGCTGCGGCGCC
GGCGACTCAGCGCTGCCTCAGTCTGCGGTGGGCAGCGGAGGAGTCGTGTCGTGCCTGAGAGCGCAGTCGA
ATTCAAGCTGCTAGCAAGGATCCGCCACCATGCTGCAGAACGAGCTTGCTCTTAAGTTGGCTGGACTTGA
TATTAACAAGACTGGAGGTTCTGCAGAAATCGGTACTGGCTTTCCATTCGACCCCCATTATGTGGAAGTC
CTGGGCGAGCGCATGCACTACGTCGATGTTGGTCCGCGCGATGGCACCCCTGTGCTGTTCCTGCACGGTA
ACCCGACCTCCTCCTACGTGTGGCGCAACATCATCCCGCATGTTGCACCGACCCATCGCTGCATTGCTCC
AGACCTGATCGGTATGGGCAAATCCGACAAACCAGACCTGGGTTATTTCTTCGACGACCACGTCCGCTTC
ATGGATGCCTTCATCGAAGCCCTGGGTCTGGAAGAGGTCGTCCTGGTCATTCACGACTGGGGCTCCGCTC
TGGGTTTCCACTGGGCCAAGCGCAATCCAGAGCGCGTCAAAGGTATTGCATTTATGGAGTTCATCCGCCC
TATCCCGACCTGGGACGAATGGCCAGAATTTGCCCGCGAGACCTTCCAGGCCTTCCGCACCACCGACGTC
GGCCGCAAGCTGATCATCGATCAGAACGTTTTTATCGAGTGGACGCTGCCGATGGCCGTCGCGCGCGCCC
GTCGTAAATGGCAGAAAACAGGCCATGCGGTTCGTGCTATCGGTCGTTTGTCGAGCGGAGGCTCTGGCGG
TTCCGGCGGTTCAGGTGGATCA
[438 nt withheld, positions 863-1300]
AAGTATCTGACTGAAGTCGAGATGGACCATTACCGCGAGCCGTTCCTGAATCCTGTTGACCGCGAGCCAC
TGTGGCGCTTCCCAAACGAGCTGCCAATCGCCGGTGAGCCAGCGAACATCGTCGCGCTGGTCGAAGAATA
CATGGACTGGCTGCACCAGTCCCCTGTCCCGAAGCTGCTGTTCTGGGGCACCCCAGGCGTTCTGATCCCA
CCGGCCGAAGCCGCTCGCCTGGCCAAAAGCCTGCCTAACTGCAAGGCTGTGGACATCGGCCCGGGTCTGA
ATCTGCTGCAAGAAGACAACCCGGACCTGATCGGCAGCGAGATCGCGCGCTGGCTGTCGACGCTCGAGAT
TTCCGGCGGCGGAAGCGGCATGGTCTCTAAGGGGGAGGAACTCTTTACTGGTGTGGTGCCAATACTTGTA
GAGCTCGATGGGGACGTTAATGGACACAAATTTTCTGTCTCAGGTGAGGGTGAGGGAGATGCAACTTATG
GAAAACTGACATTGAAATTCATCTGCACAACAGGCAAATTGCCTGTCCCCTGGCCTACCCTGGTAACCAC
CCTCACTTATGGCGTTCAGTGCTTCTCCCGGTATCCTGATCACATGAAACAGCATGATTTCTTCAAATCA
GCAATGCCCGAAGGTTATGTTCAAGAGCGGACCATCTTTTTCAAGGACGATGGAAACTATAAAACCAGAG
CTGAGGTTAAGTTCGAGGGAGATACTTTGGTGAATCGGATCGAACTGAAGGGGATAGACTTCAAAGAGGA
TGGGAACATTTTGGGGCATAAACTCGAATATAACTACAACTCCCACAACGTGTATATCATGGCTGACAAA
CAGAAGAACGGGATCAAAGTAAATTTTAAGATACGACACAATATAGAGGACGGTAGTGTCCAACTTGCTG
ATCACTACCAGCAGAATACACCCATCGGAGACGGACCCGTTCTCTTGCCCGATAATCACTATCTCTCTAC
ACAATCCGCTCTGTCTAAAGATCCAAACGAAAAGCGGGACCACATGGTACTGCTTGAGTTCGTTACAGCC
GCTGGTATCACCTTGGGCATGGATGAGTTGTATAAATAAAAGCTTATCGATAATCAACCTCTGGATTACA
AAATTTGTGAAAGATTGACTGGTATTCTTAACTATGTTGCTCCTTTTACGCTATGTGGATACGCTGCTTT
AATGCCTTTGTATCATGCTATTGCTTCCCGTATGGCTTTCATTTTCTCCTCCTTGTATAAATCCTGGTTG
CTGTCTCTTTATGAGGAGTTGTGGCCCGTTGTCAGGCAACGTGGCGTGGTGTGCACTGTGTTTGCTGACG
CAACCCCCACTGGTTGGGGCATTGCCACCACCTGTCAGCTCCTTTCCGGGACTTTCGCTTTCCCCCTCCC
TATTGCCACGGCGGAACTCATCGCCGCCTGCCTTGCCCGCTGCTGGACAGGGGCTCGGCTGTTGGGCACT
GACAATTCCGTGGTGTTGTCGGGGAAATCATCGTCCTTTCCTTGGCTGCTCGCCTGTGTTGCCACCTGGA
TTCTGCGCGGGACGTCCTTCTGCTACGTCCCTTCGGCCCTCAATCCAGCGGACCTTCCTTCCCGCGGCCT
GCTGCCGGCTCTGCGGCCTCTTCCGCGTCTTCGCCTTCGCCCTCAGACGAGTCGGATCTCCCTTTGGGCC
GCCTCCCCGCATCGATACCGTCGACCTCGACCCGGGCGGCCGCTTCGAGCAGACATGATAAGATACATTG
ATGAGTTTGGACAAACCACAACTAGAATGCAGTGAAAAAAATGCTTTATTTGTGAAATTTGTGATGCTAT
TGCTTTATTTGTAACCATTATAAGCTGCAATAAACAAGTTAACAACAACAATTGCATTCATTTTATGTTT
CAGGTTCAGGGGGAGATGTGGGAGGTTTTTTAAAGCAAGTAAAACCTCTACAAATGTGGTAAAATCGATA
AGGATCTTCCTAGAGCATGGCTACGTAGATAAGTAGCATGGCGGGTTAATCATTAACTACAAGGAACCCC
TAGTGATGGAGTTGGCCACTCCCTCTCTGCGCGCTCGCTCGCTCACTGAGGCCGGGCGACCAAAGGTCGC
CCGACGCCCGGGCTTTGCCCGGGCGGCCTCAGTGAGCGAGCGAGCGCGCAGCTGCATTAATGAATCGGCC
AACGCGCGGGGAGAGGCGGTTTGCGTATTGGGCGCTCTTCCGCTTCCTCGCTCACTGACTCGCTGCGCTC
GGTCGTTCGGCTGCGGCGAGCGGTATCAGCTCACTCAAAGGCGGTAATACGGTTATCCACAGAATCAGGG
GATAACGCAGGAAAGAACATGTGAGCAAAAGGCCAGCAAAAGGCCAGGAACCGTAAAAAGGCCGCGTTGC
TGGCGTTTTTCCATAGGCTCCGCCCCCCTGACGAGCATCACAAAAATCGACGCTCAAGTCAGAGGTGGCG
AAACCCGACAGGACTATAAAGATACCAGGCGTTTCCCCCTGGAAGCTCCCTCGTGCGCTCTCCTGTTCCG
ACCCTGCCGCTTACCGGATACCTGTCCGCCTTTCTCCCTTCGGGAAGCGTGGCGCTTTCTCATAGCTCAC
GCTGTAGGTATCTCAGTTCGGTGTAGGTCGTTCGCTCCAAGCTGGGCTGTGTGCACGAACCCCCCGTTCA
GCCCGACCGCTGCGCCTTATCCGGTAACTATCGTCTTGAGTCCAACCCGGTAAGACACGACTTATCGCCA
CTGGCAGCAGCCACTGGTAACAGGATTAGCAGAGCGAGGTATGTAGGCGGTGCTACAGAGTTCTTGAAGT
GGTGGCCTAACTACGGCTACACTAGAAGAACAGTATTTGGTATCTGCGCTCTGCTGAAGCCAGTTACCTT
CGGAAAAAGAGTTGGTAGCTCTTGATCCGGCAAACAAACCACCGCTGGTAGCGGTGGTTTTTTTGTTTGC
AAGCAGCAGATTACGCGCAGAAAAAAAGGATCTCAAGAAGATCCTTTGATCTTTTCTACGGGGTCTGACG
CTCAGTGGAACGAAAACTCACGTTAAGGGATTTTGGTCATGAGATTATCAAAAAGGATCTTCACCTAGAT
CCTTTTAAATTAAAAATGAAGTTTTAAATCAATCTAAAGTATATATGAGTAAACTTGGTCTGACAGTTAC
CAATGCTTAATCAGTGAGGCACCTATCTCAGCGATCTGTCTATTTCGTTCATCCATAGTTGCCTGACTCC
CCGTCGTGTAGATAACTACGATACGGGAGGGCTTACCATCTGGCCCCAGTGCTGCAATGATACCGCGAGA
CCCACGCTCACCGGCTCCAGATTTATCAGCAATAAACCAGCCAGCCGGAAGGGCCGAGCGCAGAAGTGGT
CCTGCAACTTTATCCGCCTCCATCCAGTCTATTAATTGTTGCCGGGAAGCTAGAGTAAGTAGTTCGCCAG
TTAATAGTTTGCGCAACGTTGTTGCCATTGCTACAGGCATCGTGGTGTCACGCTCGTCGTTTGGTATGGC
TTCATTCAGCTCCGGTTCCCAACGATCAAGGCGAGTTACATGATCCCCCATGTTGTGCAAAAAAGCGGTT
AGCTCCTTCGGTCCTCCGATCGTTGTCAGAAGTAAGTTGGCCGCAGTGTTATCACTCATGGTTATGGCAG
CACTGCATAATTCTCTTACTGTCATGCCATCCGTAAGATGCTTTTCTGTGACTGGTGAGTACTCAACCAA
GTCATTCTGAGAATAGTGTATGCGGCGACCGAGTTGCTCTTGCCCGGCGTCAATACGGGATAATACCGCG
CCACATAGCAGAACTTTAAAAGTGCTCATCATTGGAAAACGTTCTTCGGGGCGAAAACTCTCAAGGATCT
TACCGCTGTTGAGATCCAGTTCGATGTAACCCACTCGTGCACCCAACTGATCTTCAGCATCTTTTACTTT
CACCAGCGTTTCTGGGTGAGCAAAAACAGGAAGGCAAAATGCCGCAAAAAAGGGAATAAGGGCGACACGG
AAATGTTGAATACTCATACTCTTCCTTTTTCAATATTATTGAAGCATTTATCAGGGTTATTGTCTCATGA
GCGGATACATATTTGAATGTATTTAGAAAAATAAACAAATAGGGGTTCCGCGCACATTTCCCCGAAAAGT
GCCACCTAAATTGTAAGCGTTAATATTTTGTTAAAATTCGCGTTAAATTTTTGTTAAATCAGCTCATTTT
TTAACCAATAGGCCGAAATCGGCAAAATCCCTTATAAATCAAAAGAATAGACCGAGATAGGGT
[37 nt withheld, positions 5564-5600]
AAAGAACGTGGACTCCAACGTCAAAGG
[49 nt withheld, positions 5628-5676]
T
[91 nt withheld, positions 5678-5768]
G
[124 nt withheld, positions 5770-5893]
CCCATTCGCCATTCAGGCTGCGCAACTGTTGGGAAGGGCGATCGGTGCGGGCCTCTTCGCTATTACGCCA
GCTGCGCGCTCGCTCGCTCACTGAGGCCGCCCGGGCAAAGCCCGGGCGTCGGGCGACCTTTGGTCGCCCG
GCCTCAGTGAGCGAGCGAGCGCGCAGAGAGGGAGTGGCCAACTCCATCACTAGGGGTTCCTTGTAGTTAA
TGATTAACCCGCCATGCTACTTATCTACGTAGCCATGCTCTAGGAAGATCTCTGCAGAGGGCCCTGCGTA
TGAGTGCAAGTGGGTTTTAGGACCAGGATGAGGCGGGGTGGGGGTGCCTACCTGACGACCGACCCCGACC
CACTGGACAAGCACCCAACCCCCATTCCCCAAATTGCGCATCCCCTATCAGAGAGGGGGAGGGGAAACAG
GATGCGGCGAGGCGCGTGCGCACTGCCAGCTTCAGCACCGCGGACAGTGCCTTCGCCCCCGCCTGGCGGC
GCGCGCCACCGCCGCCTCAGCACTGAAGGCGCGCTGACGTCACTCGCCGGTCCCCCGCAAACTCCCCTTC
CCGGCCACCTTGGTCGCGTCCGCGCCGCCGCCGG
